>Addgene plasmid #215942 | AA238 | addgene full sequence | sequence record 431479 | Addgene NGS Result
TCGCGCGTTTCGGTGATGACGGTGAAAACCTCTGACACATGCAGCTCCCGGAGACGGTCACAGCTTGTCT
GTAAGCGGATGCCGGGAGCAGACAAGCCCGTCAGGGCGCGTCAGCGGGTGTTGGCGGGTGTCGGGGCTGG
CTTAACTATGCGGCATCAGAGCAGATTGTACTGAGAGTGCACCATATGCGGTGTGAAATACCGCACAGAT
GCGTAAGGAGAAAATACCGCATCAGGCGCCATTCGCCATTCAGGCTGCGCAACTGTTGGGAAGGGCGATC
GGTGCGGGCCTCTTCGCTATTACGCCAGCTGGCGAAAGGGGGATGTGCTGCAAGGCGATTAAGTTGGGTA
ACGCCAGGGTTTTCCCAGTCACGACGTTGTAAAACGACGGCCAGAGAATTCGAGCTCGGTACCTCGCGAA
TACATCTAGATGAAGACGTCAGAGAGGGCCTATTTCCCATGATTCCTTCATATTTGCATATACGATACAA
GGCTGTTAGAGAGATAATTAGAATTAATTTGACTGTAAACACAAAGATATTAGTACAAAATACGTGACGT
AGAAAGTAATAATTTCTTGGGTAGTTTGCAGTTTTAAAATTATGTTTTAAAATGGACTATCATATGCTTA
CCGTAACTTGAAAGTATTTCGATTTCTTGGCTTTATATATCTTGTGGAAAGGACGAAACACCGGAGCAGG
CATCCGGCCTCCGGTTTAAGAGCTATGCTGGAAACAGCATAGCAAGTTTAAATAAGGCTAGTCCGTTATC
AACTTGAAAAAGTGGCACCGAGTCGGTGCTTTTTTGAACACGCGTCTTCATCGGATCCCGGGCCCGTCGA
CTGCAGAGGCCTGCATGCAAGCTTGGTGTAATCATGGTCATAGCTGTTTCCTGTGTGAAATTGTTATCCG
CTCACAATTCCACACAACATACGAGCCGGAAGCATAAAGTGTAAAGCCTGGGGTGCCTAATGAGTGAGCT
AACTCACATTAATTGCGTTGCGCTCACTGCCCGCTTTCCAGTCGGGAAACCTGTCGTGCCAGCTGCATTA
ATGAATCGGCCAACGCGCGGGGAGAGGCGGTTTGCGTATTGGGCGCTCTTCCGCTTCCTCGCTCACTGAC
TCGCTGCGCTCGGTCGTTCGGCTGCGGCGAGCGGTATCAGCTCACTCAAAGGCGGTAATACGGTTATCCA
CAGAATCAGGGGATAACGCAGGAAAGAACATGTGAGCAAAAGGCCAGCAAAAGGCCAGGAACCGTAAAAA
GGCCGCGTTGCTGGCGTTTTTCCATAGGCTCCGCCCCCCTGACGAGCATCACAAAAATCGACGCTCAAGT
CAGAGGTGGCGAAACCCGACAGGACTATAAAGATACCAGGCGTTTCCCCCTGGAAGCTCCCTCGTGCGCT
CTCCTGTTCCGACCCTGCCGCTTACCGGATACCTGTCCGCCTTTCTCCCTTCGGGAAGCGTGGCGCTTTC
TCATAGCTCACGCTGTAGGTATCTCAGTTCGGTGTAGGTCGTTCGCTCCAAGCTGGGCTGTGTGCACGAA
CCCCCCGTTCAGCCCGACCGCTGCGCCTTATCCGGTAACTATCGTCTTGAGTCCAACCCGGTAAGACACG
ACTTATCGCCACTGGCAGCAGCCACTGGTAACAGGATTAGCAGAGCGAGGTATGTAGGCGGTGCTACAGA
GTTCTTGAAGTGGTGGCCTAACTACGGCTACACTAGAAGAACAGTATTTGGTATCTGCGCTCTGCTGAAG
CCAGTTACCTTCGGAAAAAGAGTTGGTAGCTCTTGATCCGGCAAACAAACCACCGCTGGTAGCGGTGGTT
TTTTTGTTTGCAAGCAGCAGATTACGCGCAGAAAAAAAGGATCTCAAGAAGATCCTTTGATCTTTTCTAC
GGGGTCTGACGCTCAGTGGAACGAAAACTCACGTTAAGGGATTTTGGTCATGAGATTATCAAAAAGGATC
TTCACCTAGATCCTTTTAAATTAAAAATGAAGTTTTAAATCAAGCCCAATCTGAATAATGTTACAACCAA
TTAACCAATTCTGATTAGAAAAACTCATCGAGCATCAAATGAAACTGCAATTTATTCATATCAGGATTAT
CAATACCATATTTTTGAAAAAGCCGTTTCTGTAATGAAGGAGAAAACTCACCGAGGCAGTTCCATAGGAT
GGCAAGATCCTGGTATCGGTCTGCGATTCCGACTCGTCCAACATCAATACAACCTATTAATTTCCCCTCG
TCAAAAATAAGGTTATCAAGTGAGAAATCACCATGAGTGACGACTGAATCCGGTGAGAATGGCAAAAGTT
TATGCATTTCTTTCCAGACTTGTTCAACAGGCCAGCCATTACGCTCGTCATCAAAATCACTCGCATCAAC
CAAACCGTTATTCATTCGTGATTGCGCCTGAGCGAGACGAAATACGCGATCGCTGTTAAAAGGACAATTA
CAAACAGGAATCGAATGCAACCGGCGCAGGAACACTGCCAGCGCATCAACAATATTTTCACCTGAATCAG
GATATTCTTCTAATACCTGGAATGCTGTTTTTCCGGGGATCGCAGTGGTGAGTAACCATGCATCATCAGG
AGTACGGATAAAATGCTTGATGGTCGGAAGAGGCATAAATTCCGTCAGCCAGTTTAGTCTGACCATCTCA
TCTGTAACATCATTGGCAACGCTACCTTTGCCATGTTTCAGAAACAACTCTGGCGCATCGGGCTTCCCAT
ACAAGCGATAGATTGTCGCACCTGATTGCCCGACATTATCGCGAGCCCATTTATACCCATATAAATCAGC
ATCCATGTTGGAATTTAATCGCGGCCTCGACGTTTCCCGTTGAATATGGCTCATAACACCCCTTGTATTA
CTGTTTATGTAAGCAGACAGTTTTATTGTTCATGATGATATATTTTTATCTTGTGCAATGTAACATCAGA
GATTTTGAGACACGGGCCAGAGCTGCA
Features (pLannotate 1.2.2; 11 found; start..end, strand, type, name):
    137..236     +  misc_feature   bom (fragment): basis of mobility region from pBR322
    242..399     -  CDS            lacZα (fragment): LacZα fragment of β-galactosidase; lacZ fragment
    444..684     +  promoter       U6 promoter: RNA polymerase III promoter for human U6 snRNA
    732..799     +  misc_RNA       tracrRNA (fragment): trans-activating CRISPR RNA for the Streptococcus pyogenes CRISPR/Cas9 system
    901..917     -  protein_bind   lac operator: The lac repressor binds to the lac operator to inhibit transcription in E. coli. This inhibition can be relieved by adding lactose or isopropyl-β-D-thiogalactopyranoside (IPTG). lac repressor encoded by lacI
    925..955     -  promoter       lac promoter: promoter for the E. coli lac operon
    970..991     -  protein_bind   CAP binding site: CAP binding activates transcription in the presence of cAMP. E. coli catabolite activator protein
   1004..1096    -  CDS            lacI (fragment): lac repressor; lacI; The lac repressor binds to the lac operator to inhibit transcription in E. coli. This inhibition can be relieved by adding lactose or isopropyl-β-D-thiogalactopyranoside (IPTG).
   1279..1867    -  rep_origin     ori: high-copy-number ColE1/pMB1/pBR322/pUC origin of replication
   2045..2854    -  CDS            KanR: aminoglycoside phosphotransferase; aph(3')-Ia; confers resistance to kanamycin in bacteria or G418 (Geneticin®) in eukaryotes
   2961..35      +  CDS            rop (fragment) (across the origin): Rop protein, which maintains plasmids at low copy number; rop
