[The description below was written by a language model from this plasmid's Addgene catalogue record and pLannotate feature annotations shown in this document.]
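Description:
AA238 is a small (about 3 kb) module plasmid from the Fragmid modular assembly system, in which standardized fragments are combined to build complete CRISPR vectors. It is built on the pUC57-Kan cloning backbone and is maintained in E. coli through a high-copy ColE1/pUC-type origin of replication, with selection by a kanamycin resistance gene (aph(3')-Ia). The remaining annotated backbone elements are remnants of the parental cloning vector: fragments of lacZα, lacI, rop and the pBR322 bom region, plus the lac promoter, lac operator and CAP binding site. These flank the insert and play no role in its function.

The payload is a guide cassette, listed as U6_v1, sgCD47_v4 and trRNA_v4. A human U6 promoter, which is transcribed by RNA polymerase III, drives a single guide RNA for Streptococcus pyogenes Cas9. The feature table places the U6 promoter just upstream of a partial match to the S. pyogenes tracrRNA scaffold, consistent with a variant scaffold. The gap between them corresponds to the position of the 20-nucleotide spacer, which by its name targets CD47. The record describes the guide as a positive control for a cell surface target, implying that editing or perturbation of the target can be read out as a change in surface marker signal, although the record gives no assay details.

As a fragment rather than a finished expression vector, AA238 carries no Cas gene, mammalian selection marker or viral delivery elements. It is meant to be assembled with other Fragmid modules into a destination vector, supplying a validated control guide for testing CRISPR technologies. The record does not state the cloning method or the sites used for assembly.
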