Addgene plasmid #215942: AA238
Purpose: Fragmid fragment: (guide cassette) guide expression; positive control cell surface
Depositing lab: John Doench. Depositing organization: Broad Institute. Publication: Modular vector assembly enables rapid assessment of emerging CRISPR technologies. McGee AV, Liu YV, Griffith AL, Szegletes ZM, Wen B, Kraus C, Miller NW, Steger RJ, Escude Velasco B, Bosch JA, Zirin JD, Viswanatha R, Sontheimer EJ, Goodale A, Greene MA, Green TM, Doench JG. Cell Genom. 2024 Mar 13;4(3):100519. doi: 10.1016/j.xgen.2024.100519. PubMed 38484704.
Backbone
  Vector backbone: pUC57-Kan
  Vector type: CRISPR ; Fragment
Growth in bacteria
  Bacterial resistance: Kanamycin, 50 μg/mL
  Growth temperature: 37°C
  Growth strain: DH5alpha
  Copy number: Unknown
Gene/Insert
  Gene/Insert name: U6_v1; sgCD47_v4 [Sp]; trRNA_v4 [Sp]
  gRNA/shRNA sequence: GAGCAGGCATCCGGCCTCCG
  Species: Streptococcus pyogenes
  Cloning method: Unknown
Resource information
  A portion of this plasmid was derived from a plasmid made by: Genscript ID: U024JHB230-54
Terms and licenses: Academic/Nonprofit Terms; Industry Terms: Not Available to Industry
Depositor comments: Please visit https://www.biorxiv.org/content/10.1101/2023.10.25.564061v1 for bioRxiv preprint.
How to cite: AA238 was a gift from John Doench (Addgene plasmid # 215942 ; http://n2t.net/addgene:215942 ; RRID:Addgene_215942)
